>Addgene plasmid #124112 | pET21a-His-IleRS | addgene full sequence | sequence record 258590 | Addgene NGS Result
ATGGGGGTAATGATACCGATGAAACGAGAGAGGATGCTCACGATACGGGTTACTGATGATGAACATGCCC
GGTTACTGGAACGTTGTGAGGGTAAACAACTGGCGGTATGGATGCGGCGGGACCAGAGAAAAATCACTCA
GGGTCAATGCCAGCGCTTCGTTAATACAGATGTAGGTGTTCCACAGGGTAGCCAGCAGCATCCTGCGATG
CAGATCCGGAACATAATGGTGCAGGGCGCTGACTTCCGCGTTTCCAGACTTTACGAAACACGGAAACCGA
AGACCATTCATGTTGTTGCTCAGGTCGCAGACGTTTTGCAGCAGCAGTCGCTTCACGTTCGCTCGCGTAT
CGGTGATTCATTCTGCTAACCAGTAAGGCAACCCCGCCAGCCTAGCCGGGTCCTCAACGACAGGAGCACG
ATCATGCGCACCCGTGGGGCCGCCATGCCGGCGATAATGGCCTGCTTCTCGCCGAAACGTTTGGTGGCGG
GACCAGTGACGAAGGCTTGAGCGAGGGCGTGCAAGATTCCGAATACCGCAAGCGACAGGCCGATCATCGT
CGCGCTCCAGCGAAAGCGGTCCTCGCCGAAAATGACCCAGAGCGCTGCCGGCACCTGTCCTACGAGTTGC
ATGATAAAGAAGACAGTCATAAGTGCGGCGACGATAGTCATGCCCCGCGCCCACCGGAAGGAGCTGACTG
GGTTGAAGGCTCTCAAGGGCATCGGTCGAGATCCCGGTGCCTAATGAGTGAGCTAACTTACATTAATTGC
GTTGCGCTCACTGCCCGCTTTCCAGTCGGGAAACCTGTCGTGCCAGCTGCATTAATGAATCGGCCAACGC
GCGGGGAGAGGCGGTTTGCGTATTGGGCGCCAGGGTGGTTTTTCTTTTCACCAGTGAGACGGGCAACAGC
TGATTGCCCTTCACCGCCTGGCCCTGAGAGAGTTGCAGCAAGCGGTCCACGCTGGTTTGCCCCAGCAGGC
GAAAATCCTGTTTGATGGTGGTTAACGGCGGGATATAACATGAGCTGTCTTCGGTATCGTCGTATCCCAC
TACCGAGATATCCGCACCAACGCGCAGCCCGGACTCGGTAATGGCGCGCATTGCGCCCAGCGCCATCTGA
TCGTTGGCAACCAGCATCGCAGTGGGAACGATGCCCTCATTCAGCATTTGCATGGTTTGTTGAAAACCGG
ACATGGCACTCCAGTCGCCTTCCCGTTCCGCTATCGGCTGAATTTGATTGCGAGTGAGATATTTATGCCA
GCCAGCCAGACGCAGACGCGCCGAGACAGAACTTAATGGGCCCGCTAACAGCGCGATTTGCTGGTGACCC
AATGCGACCAGATGCTCCACGCCCAGTCGCGTACCGTCTTCATGGGAGAAAATAATACTGTTGATGGGTG
TCTGGTCAGAGACATCAAGAAATAACGCCGGAACATTAGTGCAGGCAGCTTCCACAGCAATGGCATCCTG
GTCATCCAGCGGATAGTTAATGATCAGCCCACTGACGCGTTGCGCGAGAAGATTGTGCACCGCCGCTTTA
CAGGCTTCGACGCCGCTTCGTTCTACCATCGACACCACCACGCTGGCACCCAGTTGATCGGCGCGAGATT
TAATCGCCGCGACAATTTGCGACGGCGCGTGCAGGGCCAGACTGGAGGTGGCAACGCCAATCAGCAACGA
CTGTTTGCCCGCCAGTTGTTGTGCCACGCGGTTGGGAATGTAATTCAGCTCCGCCATCGCCGCTTCCACT
TTTTCCCGCGTTTTCGCAGAAACGTGGCTGGCCTGGTTCACCACGCGGGAAACGGTCTGATAAGAGACAC
CGGCATACTCTGCGACATCGTATAACGTTACTGGTTTCACATTCACCACCCTGAATTGACTCTCTTCCGG
GCGCTATCATGCCATACCGCGAAAGGTTTTGCGCCATTCGATGGTGTCCGGGATCTCGACGCTCTCCCTT
ATGCGACTCCTGCATTAGGAAGCAGCCCAGTAGTAGGTTGAGGCCGTTGAGCACCGCCGCCGCAAGGAAT
GGTGCATGCAAGGAGATGGCGCCCAACAGTCCCCCGGCCACGGGGCCTGCCACCATACCCACGCCGAAAC
AAGCGCTCATGAGCCCGAAGTGGCGAGCCCGATCTTCCCCATCGGTGATGTCGGCGATATAGGCGCCAGC
AACCGCACCTGTGGCGCCGGTGATGCCGGCCACGATGCGTCCGGCGTAGAGGATCGAGATCTCGATCCCG
CGAAATTAATACGACTCACTATAGGGGAATTGTGAGCGGATAACAATTCCCCTCTAGAAATAATTTTGTT
TAACTTTAAGAAGGAGATATACATATGCACCACCACCACCACCACAGTGACTATAAATCAACCCTGAATT
TGCCGGAAACAGGGTTCCCGATGCGTGGCGATCTCGCCAAGCGCGAACCCGGAATGCTGGCGCGTTGGAC
TGATGATGATCTGTACGGCATCATCCGTGCGGCTAAAAAAGGCAAAAAAACCTTCATTCTGCATGATGGC
CCTCCTTATGCGAATGGCAGCATTCATATTGGTCACTCGGTTAACAAGATTCTGAAAGACATTATCGTGA
AGTCCAAAGGGCTTTCCGGTTATGACTCGCCGTATGTGCCTGGCTGGGACTGCCACGGTCTGCCGATCGA
GCTGAAAGTCGAGCAAGAATACGGTAAGCCGGGTGAGAAATTCACCGCCGCCGAGTTCCGCGCCAAGTGC
CGCGAATACGCGGCGACCCAGGTTGACGGTCAACGCAAAGACTTTATCCGTCTGGGCGTGCTGGGCGACT
GGTCGCACCCGTACCTGACCATGGACTTCAAAACTGAAGCCAACATCATCCGCGCGCTGGGCAAAATCAT
CGGCAACGGTCACCTGCACAAAGGCGCGAAGCCAGTTCACTGGTGCGTTGACTGCCGTTCTGCGCTGGCG
GAAGCGGAAGTTGAGTATTACGACAAAACTTCTCCGTCCATCGACGTTGCTTTCCAGGCAGTCGATCAGG
ATGCACTGAAAGCAAAATTTGCCGTAAGCAACGTTAACGGCCCAATCTCGCTGGTAATCTGGACCACCAC
GCCGTGGACTCTGCCTGCCAACCGCGCAATCTCTATTGCACCAGATTTCGACTATGCGCTGGTGCAGATC
GACGGTCAGGCCGTGATTCTGGCGAAAGATCTGGTTGAAAGCGTAATGCAGCGTATCGGCGTGACCGATT
ACACCATTCTCGGCACGGTAAAAGGTGCGGAGCTTGAGCTGCTGCGCTTTACCCATCCGTTTATGGGCTT
CGACGTTCCGGCAATCCTCGGCGATCACGTTACCCTGGATGCCGGTACCGGTGCCGTTCACACCGCGCCT
GGCCACGGCCCGGACGACTATGTGATCGGTCAGAAATACGGCCTGGAAACCGCTAACCCGGTTGGCCCGG
ACGGCACTTATCTGCCGGGCACTTATCCGACGCTGGATGGCGTGAACGTCTTCAAAGCGAACGACATCGT
CGTTGCGCTGCTGCAGGAAAAAGGCGCGCTGCTGCACGTTGAGAAAATGCAGCACAGCTATCCGTGCTGC
TGGCGTCACAAAACGCCGATCATCTTCCGCGCGACGCCGCAGTGGTTCGTCAGCATGGATCAGAAAGGTC
TGCGTGCGCAGTCACTGAAAGAGATCAAAGGCGTGCAGTGGATCCCGGACTGGGGCCAGGCGCGTATCGA
GTCGATGGTTGCTAACCGTCCTGACTGGTGTATCTCCCGTCAGCGCACCTGGGGTGTACCGATGTCACTG
TTCGTGCACAAAGACACGGAAGAGCTGCATCCGCGTACCCTTGAACTGATGGAAGAAGTGGCAAAACGCG
TTGAAGTCGATGGCATCCAGGCGTGGTGGGATCTCGATGCGAAAGAGATCCTCGGCGACGAAGCTGATCA
GTACGTGAAAGTGCCGGACACATTGGATGTATGGTTTGACTCCGGATCTACCCACTCTTCTGTTGTTGAC
GTGCGTCCGGAATTTGCCGGTCACGCAGCGGACATGTATCTGGAAGGTTCTGACCAACACCGCGGCTGGT
TCATGTCTTCCCTAATGATCTCCACCGCGATGAAGGGTAAAGCGCCGTATCGTCAGGTACTGACCCACGG
CTTTACCGTGGATGGTCAGGGCCGCAAGATGTCTAAATCCATCGGCAATACCGTTTCGCCGCAGGATGTG
ATGAACAAACTGGGCGCGGATATTCTGCGTCTGTGGGTGGCATCAACCGACTACACCGGTGAAATGGCCG
TTTCTGACGAGATCCTGAAACGTGCTGCCGATAGCTATCGTCGTATCCGTAACACCGCGCGCTTCCTGCT
GGCAAACCTGAACGGTTTTGATCCAGCAAAAGATATGGTGAAACCGGAAGAGATGGTGGTACTGGATCGC
TGGGCCGTAGGTTGTGCGAAAGCGGCACAGGAAGACATCCTCAAGGCGTACGAAGCATACGATTTCCACG
AAGTGGTACAGCGTCTGATGCGCTTCTGCTCCGTTGAGATGGGTTCCTTCTACCTCGACATCATCAAAGA
CCGTCAGTACACCGCCAAAGCGGACAGTGTGGCGCGTCGTAGCTGCCAGACTGCGCTATATCACATCGCA
GAAGCGCTGGTGCGCTGGATGGCACCAATCCTCTCCTTCACCGCTGATGAAGTGTGGGGCTACCTGCCGG
GCGAACGTGAAAAATACGTCTTCACCGGTGAGTGGTACGAAGGCCTGTTTGGCCTGGCAGACAGTGAAGC
GATGAACGATGCGTTCTGGGACGAGCTGTTGAAAGTGCGTGGCGAAGTGAACAAAGTCATTGAGCAAGCG
CGTGCCGACAAGAAAGTGGGTGGCTCGCTGGAAGCGGCAGTAACCTTGTATGCAGAACCGGAACTGTCGG
CGAAACTGACCGCGCTGGGCGATGAATTACGATTTGTCCTGTTGACCTCCGGCGCTACCGTTGCAGACTA
TAACGACGCACCTGCTGATGCTCAGCAGAGCGAAGTACTCAAAGGGCTGAAAGTCGCGTTGAGTAAAGCC
GAAGGTGAGAAGTGCCCACGCTGCTGGCACTACACCCAGGATGTCGGCAAGGTGGCGGAACACGCAGAAA
TCTGCGGCCGCTGTGTCAGCAACGTCGCCGGTGACGGTGAAAAACGTAAGTTTGCCTGAAAGCTTGCGGC
CGCACTCGAGCACCACCACCACCACCACTGAGATCCGGCTGCTAACAAAGCCCGAAAGGAAGCTGAGTTG
GCTGCTGCCACCGCTGAGCAATAACTAGCATAACCCCTTGGGGCCTCTAAACGGGTCTTGAGGGGTTTTT
TGCTGAAAGGAGGAACTATATCCGGATTGGCGAATGGG
[124 nt withheld, positions 5359-5482]
C
[91 nt withheld, positions 5484-5574]
A
[49 nt withheld, positions 5576-5624]
CCTTTGACGTTGGAGTCCACGTTCTTT
[37 nt withheld, positions 5652-5688]
ACCCTATCTCGGTCTATTCTTTTGATTTATAAGGGATTTTGCCGATTTCGGCCTATTGGTTAAAAAATGA
GCTGATTTAACAAAAATTTAACGCGAATTTTAACAAAATATTAACGCTTACAATTTAGGTGGCACTTTTA
GGGGAAATGTGCGCGGAACCCCTATTTGTTTATTTTTCTAAATACATTCAAATATGTATCCGCTCATGAG
ACAATAACCCTGATAAATGCTTCAATAATATTGAAAAAGGAAGAGTATGAGTATTCAACATTTCCGTGTC
GCCCTTATTCCCTTTTTTGCGGCATTTTGCCTTCCTGTTTTTGCTCACCCAGAAACGCTGGTGAAAGTAA
AAGATGCTGAAGATCAGTTGGGTGCACGAGTGGGTTACATCGAACTGGATCTCAACAGCGGTAAGATCCT
TGAGAGTTTTCGCCCCGAAGAACGTTTTCCAATGATGAGCACTTTTAAAGTTCTGCTATGTGGCGCGGTA
TTATCCCGTATTGACGCCGGGCAAGAGCAACTCGGTCGCCGCATACACTATTCTCAGAATGACTTGGTTG
AGTACTCACCAGTCACAGAAAAGCATCTTACGGATGGCATGACAGTAAGAGAATTATGCAGTGCTGCCAT
AACCATGAGTGATAACACTGCGGCCAACTTACTTCTGACAACGATCGGAGGACCGAAGGAGCTAACCGCT
TTTTTGCACAACATGGGGGATCATGTAACTCGCCTTGATCGTTGGGAACCGGAGCTGAATGAAGCCATAC
CAAACGACGAGCGTGACACCACGATGCCTGCAGCAATGGCAACAACGTTGCGCAAACTATTAACTGGCGA
ACTACTTACTCTAGCTTCCCGGCAACAATTAATAGACTGGATGGAGGCGGATAAAGTTGCAGGACCACTT
CTGCGCTCGGCCCTTCCGGCTGGCTGGTTTATTGCTGATAAATCTGGAGCCGGTGAGCGTGGGTCTCGCG
GTATCATTGCAGCACTGGGGCCAGATGGTAAGCCCTCCCGTATCGTAGTTATCTACACGACGGGGAGTCA
GGCAACTATGGATGAACGAAATAGACAGATCGCTGAGATAGGTGCCTCACTGATTAAGCATTGGTAACTG
TCAGACCAAGTTTACTCATATATACTTTAGATTGATTTAAAACTTCATTTTTAATTTAAAAGGATCTAGG
TGAAGATCCTTTTTGATAATCTCATGACCAAAATCCCTTAACGTGAGTTTTCGTTCCACTGAGCGTCAGA
CCCCGTAGAAAAGATCAAAGGATCTTCTTGAGATCCTTTTTTTCTGCGCGTAATCTGCTGCTTGCAAACA
AAAAAACCACCGCTACCAGCGGTGGTTTGTTTGCCGGATCAAGAGCTACCAACTCTTTTTCCGAAGGTAA
CTGGCTTCAGCAGAGCGCAGATACCAAATACTGTCCTTCTAGTGTAGCCGTAGTTAGGCCACCACTTCAA
GAACTCTGTAGCACCGCCTACATACCTCGCTCTGCTAATCCTGTTACCAGTGGCTGCTGCCAGTGGCGAT
AAGTCGTGTCTTACCGGGTTGGACTCAAGACGATAGTTACCGGATAAGGCGCAGCGGTCGGGCTGAACGG
GGGGTTCGTGCACACAGCCCAGCTTGGAGCGAACGACCTACACCGAACTGAGATACCTACAGCGTGAGCT
ATGAGAAAGCGCCACGCTTCCCGAAGGGAGAAAGGCGGACAGGTATCCGGTAAGCGGCAGGGTCGGAACA
GGAGAGCGCACGAGGGAGCTTCCAGGGGGAAACGCCTGGTATCTTTATAGTCCTGTCGGGTTTCGCCACC
TCTGACTTGAGCGTCGATTTTTGTGATGCTCGTCAGGGGGGCGGAGCCTATGGAAAAACGCCAGCAACGC
GGCCTTTTTACGGTTCCTGGCCTTTTGCTGGCCTTTTGCTCACATGTTCTTTCCTGCGTTATCCCCTGAT
TCTGTGGATAACCGTATTACCGCCTTTGAGTGAGCTGATACCGCTCGCCGCAGCCGAACGACCGAGCGCA
GCGAGTCAGTGAGCGAGGAAGCGGAAGAGCGCCTGATGCGGTATTTTCTCCTTACGCATCTGTGCGGTAT
TTCACACCGCAATGGTGCACTCTCAGTACAATCTGCTCTGATGCCGCATAGTTAAGCCAGTATACACTCC
GCTATCGCTACGTGACTGGGTCATGGCTGCGCCCCGACACCCGCCAACACCCGCTGACGCGCCCTGACGG
GCTTGTCTGCTCCCGGCATCCGCTTACAGACAAGCTGTGACCGTCTCCGGGAGCTGCATGTGTCAGAGGT
TTTCACCGTCATCACCGAAACGCGCGAGGCAGCTGCGGTAAAGCTCATCAGCGTGGTCGTGAAGCGATTC
ACAGATGTCTGCCTGTTCATCCGCGTCCAGCTCGTTGAGTTTCTCCAGAAGCGTTAATGTCTGGCTTCTG
ATAAAGCGGGCCATGTTAAGGGCGGTTTTTTCCTGTTTGGTCACTGATGCCTCCGTGTAAGGGGGATTTC
TGTTC
Features (pLannotate 1.2.2; 20 found; start..end, strand, type, name):
    438..729     -  CDS            TcR (fragment): tetracycline efflux protein; tet; confers resistance to tetracycline
    744..765     -  protein_bind   CAP binding site: CAP binding activates transcription in the presence of cAMP. E. coli catabolite activator protein
    778..1860    -  CDS            lacI: lac repressor; lacI; The lac repressor binds to the lac operator to inhibit transcription in E. coli. This inhibition can be relieved by adding lactose or isopropyl-β-D-thiogalactopyranoside (IPTG).
   1861..1938    -  promoter       lacI promoter: lacI
   1946..2225    -  CDS            TcR (fragment): tetracycline efflux protein; tet; confers resistance to tetracycline
   2247..2265    +  promoter       T7 promoter: promoter for bacteriophage T7 RNA polymerase
   2266..2290    +  protein_bind   lac operator: The lac repressor binds to the lac operator to inhibit transcription in E. coli. This inhibition can be relieved by adding lactose or isopropyl-β-D-thiogalactopyranoside (IPTG). lac repressor encoded by lacI
   2305..2327    +  RBS            RBS: efficient ribosome binding site from bacteriophage T7 gene 10 (Olins and Rangwala, 1989)
   2338..2355    +  CDS            9xHis (fragment): 9xHis affinity tag
   2356..5166    +  CDS            ileS: SYI_ECOLI - Also known as ilvS. Experimental evidence at protein level: Swiss-Prot protein existence level 1. Catalyzes the attachment of isoleucine to tRNA(Ile). As IleRS can inadvertently accommodate and process structurally similar amino acids such as valine, to avoid such errors it has two additional distinct tRNA(Ile)-dependent editing activities. One activity is designated as 'pretransfer' editing and involves the hydrolysis of activated Val-AMP. The other activity is designated 'posttransfer' editing and involves deacylation of mischarged Val-tRNA(Ile). From Escherichia coli (strain K12
   5191..5208    +  CDS            9xHis (fragment): 9xHis affinity tag
   5218..5267    +  CDS            SET1 (fragment): solubility-enhancement tag derived from T7 phage gene 10B
   5275..5322    +  terminator     T7 terminator: transcription terminator for bacteriophage T7 RNA polymerase
   5359..5787    +  rep_origin     f1 ori (sequence partly withheld): f1 bacteriophage origin of replication; arrow indicates direction of (+) strand synthesis
   5840..5944    +  promoter       AmpR promoter: bla
   5945..6805    +  CDS            AmpR: β-lactamase; bla; confers resistance to ampicillin, carbenicillin, and related antibiotics
   6976..7564    +  rep_origin     ori: high-copy-number ColE1/pMB1/pBR322/pUC origin of replication
   7750..7889    -  misc_feature   bom: basis of mobility region from pBR322
   7991..8182    -  CDS            rop: Rop protein, which maintains plasmids at low copy number; rop
   8199..366     +  CDS            YPB1_ECOLX (across the origin): Protein predicted: Swiss-Prot protein existence level 4. From Escherichia coli.
