[The description below was written by a language model from this plasmid's Addgene catalogue record and pLannotate feature annotations shown in this document.]
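Description:
pET21a-His-IleRS is a bacterial expression plasmid built on the pET21a(+) backbone for producing Escherichia coli isoleucyl-tRNA ligase (IleRS, the ileS gene product), one of the purified protein components of the reconstituted PURE cell-free translation system. It is propagated in E. coli through a ColE1/pMB1-type origin and selected with ampicillin via the β-lactamase gene and its own promoter. The catalogue lists it as high copy, although the annotation also shows the pBR322-derived rop gene and bom region, which normally moderate copy number. An f1 phage origin is also present. Short tetracycline-resistance fragments and a predicted open reading frame spanning the sequence origin are backbone remnants with no stated function.

The expression cassette follows the standard pET layout. A T7 promoter with an adjacent lac operator drives transcription, and a T7 gene 10 ribosome binding site directs translation. A plasmid-borne lacI gene supplies the repressor, so expression is held off until IPTG induction in a host that provides T7 RNA polymerase. The reading frame begins with a six-histidine tag fused directly to the N-terminus of the ileS coding sequence, allowing purification by metal-affinity chromatography. Downstream of ileS, the annotation shows the vector's own C-terminal His-tag sequence and a short phage gene 10-like fragment ahead of the T7 terminator. The record describes only an N-terminal tag and does not say whether the downstream His sequence is translated. The cloning sites used are not recorded. The depositor notes that the plasmid may be prone to deletions in the promoter region, so independent isolates should be sequence-verified.
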