Addgene plasmid #124112: pET21a-His-IleRS
Purpose: Bacterial expression plasmid for PURE system components
Depositing lab: Sebastian Maerkl & Takuya Ueda. Depositing organization: The University of Tokyo. Publication: Cell-free translation reconstituted with purified components. Shimizu Y, Inoue A, Tomari Y, Suzuki T, Yokogawa T, Nishikawa K, Ueda T. Nat Biotechnol. 2001 Aug;19(8):751-5. doi: 10.1038/90802. PubMed 11479568.
Backbone
  Vector backbone: pET21a(+)
  Vector type: Bacterial Expression
Growth in bacteria
  Bacterial resistance: Ampicillin, 100 μg/mL
  Growth temperature: 37°C
  Growth strain: DH5alpha ; JM109
  Growth instructions: Addgene distributes this plasmid in DH5alpha, however researchers can transform it into JM109.
  Copy number: High Copy
Gene/Insert
  Gene/Insert name: Isoleucyl-tRNA ligase (alt names: ileS; IleRS)
  Species: Escherichia coli
  Entrez Gene: ileS (a.k.a. b0026, ECK0027, ilvS)
  Tag / fusion protein: 6x-His (N terminal on insert)
  Cloning method: Restriction Enzyme; 5′ cloning site Unknown (unknown if destroyed)
Terms and licenses: Academic/Nonprofit Terms; Industry Terms: Not Available to Industry
Depositor comments: It is recommended to screen DNA preps from multiple colonies by Sanger sequencing, as this plasmid may be prone to deletions in the promoter region.
How to cite: pET21a-His-IleRS was a gift from Sebastian Maerkl & Takuya Ueda (Addgene plasmid # 124112 ; http://n2t.net/addgene:124112 ; RRID:Addgene_124112)
